Addgene plasmid #169901: pPIDNB
Purpose: (Empty Backbone) Empty dox inducible vector with piggyBac, insulators, and a DTS
Depositing lab: Richard Schneider. Depositing organization: University of California, San Francisco (UCSF). Publication: Stable integration of an optimized inducible promoter system enables spatiotemporal control of gene expression throughout avian development. Chu D, Nguyen A, Smith SS, Vavrusova Z, Schneider RA. Biol Open. 2020 Oct 6;9(10). pii: bio.055343. doi: 10.1242/bio.055343. PubMed 32917762.
Backbone
  Vector backbone: pPIDNB
  Backbone size (bp): 6520
  Vector type: Mammalian Expression ; Aivian Expression
  Promoter: Dox inducible
  Selectable markers: mNeonGreen; mScarlet serves as a marker for Dox induction
Growth in bacteria
  Bacterial resistance: Ampicillin, 100 μg/mL
  Growth temperature: 37°C
  Growth strain: DH5alpha
  Copy number: High Copy
Gene/Insert
  Cloning method: Gibson Cloning
Terms and licenses: Academic/Nonprofit Terms; Industry Terms: Not Available to Industry
Depositor comments: Use AflII and PstI restriction sites for cloning. This plasmid contains mNeonGreen, which requires a paid license. See pPIDCB for an alternative plasmid, which has replaced the mNeongreen with mClover3 and does not require a paid license.
How to cite: pPIDNB was a gift from Richard Schneider (Addgene plasmid # 169901 ; http://n2t.net/addgene:169901 ; RRID:Addgene_169901)
