[The description below was written by a language model from this plasmid's Addgene catalogue record and pLannotate feature annotations shown in this document.]
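Description:
pPIDNB is a 6,520 bp empty-backbone, doxycycline-inducible expression vector intended for mammalian and avian cells. It combines an all-in-one Tet-On system with piggyBac transposon elements for stable genomic integration. In bacteria it is maintained as a high-copy plasmid through a ColE1/pUC-type origin and selected with ampicillin via the bla gene and its promoter.

The inducible module is built around a bidirectional TRE3G promoter. One arm drives mScarlet-I, terminated by a bGH polyadenylation signal, so red fluorescence reports doxycycline induction. The other arm faces an empty cloning position followed by a rabbit β-globin poly(A) signal. A gene of interest is inserted there by Gibson assembly using the AflII and PstI sites, and is then co-induced with the red reporter. A separate constitutive cassette uses the mouse PGK promoter to express mNeonGreen followed by the Tet-On 3G transactivator, ending in a second bGH poly(A). The green signal marks cells carrying the construct, while the transactivator activates the TRE3G promoter only when doxycycline is present. The element linking the mNeonGreen and Tet-On 3G coding sequences is not annotated.

The catalogue entry states that the vector also carries piggyBac sequences, insulators and a DNA targeting sequence (DTS). None of these is called explicitly in the automated feature table, although the short SV40 enhancer/promoter fragment beside the ampicillin gene may correspond to the DTS. The associated work concerns stable, spatiotemporally controlled gene expression during avian development. The depositor notes that mNeonGreen requires a paid licence and that a sister plasmid, pPIDCB, substitutes mClover3.
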