Features (pLannotate 1.2.2; 12 found; start..end, strand, type, name):
      4..592     -  rep_origin     ori: high-copy-number ColE1/pMB1/pBR322/pUC origin of replication
    604..676     -  promoter       SV40 promoter (fragment): SV40 enhancer and early promoter
    676..1535    -  CDS            AmpR (fragment): β-lactamase; bla; confers resistance to ampicillin, carbenicillin, and related antibiotics
   1536..1599    -  promoter       AmpR promoter: bla
   1929..2153    -  polyA_signal   bGH poly(A) signal: bovine growth hormone polyadenylation signal
   2160..2855    -  CDS            mScarlet-I: mScarlet-I is a basic (constitutively fluorescent) red fluorescent protein published in 2016, derived from synthetic construct. It is reported to be a rapidly-maturing monomer with moderate acid sensitivity.
   2879..3329    +  promoter       TRE3G BI promoter: 3rd-generation Tet-responsive bidirectional promoter that can be activated by binding of Tet-On® 3G
   3496..3551    +  polyA_signal   β-globin poly(A) signal: rabbit β-globin polyadenylation signal (Gil and Proudfoot, 1987)
   3867..4366    +  promoter       PGK promoter: mouse phosphoglycerate kinase 1 promoter
   4376..5083    +  CDS            mNeonGreen: mNeonGreen is a basic (constitutively fluorescent) green/yellow fluorescent protein published in 2013, derived from Branchiostoma lanceolatum. It is reported to be a very rapidly-maturing monomer with moderate acid sensitivity.
   5150..5896    +  CDS            Tet-On® 3G: modified rtTA protein that binds tightly to promoters containing the tet operator in the presence of doxycycline
   5900..6124    +  polyA_signal   bGH poly(A) signal: bovine growth hormone polyadenylation signal
>Addgene plasmid #169901 | pPIDNB | addgene full sequence | sequence record 334685 | Addgene NGS Result
GTTTTTCCATAGGCTCCGCCCCCCTGACGAGCATCACAAAAATCGACGCTCAAGTCAGAGGTGGCGAAAC
CCGACAGGACTATAAAGATACCAGGCGTTTCCCCCTGGAAGCTCCCTCGTGCGCTCTCCTGTTCCGACCC
TGCCGCTTACCGGATACCTGTCCGCCTTTCTCCCTTCGGGAAGCGTGGCGCTTTCTCATAGCTCACGCTG
TAGGTATCTCAGTTCGGTGTAGGTCGTTCGCTCCAAGCTGGGCTGTGTGCACGAACCCCCCGTTCAGCCC
GACCGCTGCGCCTTATCCGGTAACTATCGTCTTGAGTCCAACCCGGTAAGACACGACTTATCGCCACTGG
CAGCAGCCACTGGTAACAGGATTAGCAGAGCGAGGTATGTAGGCGGTGCTACAGAGTTCTTGAAGTGGTG
GCCTAACTACGGCTACACTAGAAGAACAGTATTTGGTATCTGCGCTCTGCTGAAGCCAGTTACCTTCGGA
AAAAGAGTTGGTAGCTCTTGATCCGGCAAACAAACCACCGCTGGTAGCGGTGGTTTTTTTGTTTGCAAGC
AGCAGATTACGCGCAGAAAAAAAGGATCTCAAGAAGATCCTTTTGGTTGCTGACTAATTGAGATGCATGC
TTTGCATACTTCTGCCTGCTGGGGAGCCTGGGGACTTTCCACACCTACCAATGCTTAATCAGTGAGGCAC
CTATCTCAGCGATCTGTCTATTTCGTTCATCCATAGTTGCCTGACTCCCCGTCGTGTAGATAACTACGAT
ACGGGAGGGCTTACCATCTGGCCCCAGTGCTGCAATGATACCGCGAGACCCACGCTCACCGGCTCCAGAT
TTATCAGCAATAAACCAGCCAGCCGGAAGGGCCGAGCGCAGAAGTGGTCCTGCAACTTTATCCGCCTCCA
TCCAGTCTATTAATTGTTGCCGGGAAGCTAGAGTAAGTAGTTCGCCAGTTAATAGTTTGCGCAACGTTGT
TGCCATTGCTACAGGCATCGTGGTGTCACGCTCGTCGTTTGGTATGGCTTCATTCAGCTCCGGTTCCCAA
CGATCAAGGCGAGTTACATGATCCCCCATGTTGTGCAAAAAAGCGGTTAGCTCCTTCGGTCCTCCGATCG
TTGTCAGAAGTAAGTTGGCCGCAGTGTTATCACTCATGGTTATGGCAGCACTGCATAATTCTCTTACTGT
CATGCCATCCGTAAGATGCTTTTCTGTGACTGGTGAGTACTCAACCAAGTCATTCTGAGAATAGTGTATG
CGGCGACCGAGTTGCTCTTGCCCGGCGTCAATACGGGATAATACCGCGCCACATAGCAGAACTTTAAAAG
TGCTCATCATTGGAAAACGTTCTTCGGGGCGAAAACTCTCAAGGATCTTACCGCTGTTGAGATCCAGTTC
GATGTAACCCACTCGTGCACCCAACTGATCTTCAGCATCTTTTACTTTCACCAGCGTTTCTGGGTGAGCA
AAAACAGGAAGGCAAAATGCCGCAAAAAAGGGAATAAGGGCGACACGGAAATGTTGAATACTCATACTCT
TCCTTTTTCAATATTATTGAAGCATTTATCAGGGTTATTGTCTCATGAGCGGATACATATTTGAATTAAC
CCTAGAAAGATAATCATATTGTGACGTACGTTAAAGATAATCATGCGTAAAATTGACGCATGTGTTTTAT
CGGTCTGTATATCGAGGTTTATTTATTAATTTGAATAGATATTAAGTTTTATTATATTTACACTTACATA
CTAATAATAAATTCAACAAACAATTTATTTATGTTTATTTATTTATTAAAAAAAAACAAAAACTCAAAAT
TTCTTCTATAAAGTAACAAAAGAGGGGCGGAAGGGACGTTAGGAGGGAGGCAGGGAGGCAGGGAGGCAGG
GAGGAACGGAGGGAGAGCACGAGTCATCTAGAGGACAGCCATAGAGCCCACCGCATCCCCAGCATGCCTG
CTATTGTCTTCCCAATCCTCCCCCTTGCTGTCCTGCCCCACCCCACCCCCCAGAATAGAATGACACCTAC
TCAGACAATGCGATGCAATTTCCTCATTTTATTAGGAAAGGACAGTGGGAGTGGCACCTTCCAGGGTCAA
GGAAGGCACGGGGGAGGGGCAAACAACAGATGGCTGGCAACTAGAAGGCACAGTCGTCACTTGTACAGCT
CGTCCATGCCGCCGGTGGAGTGGCGGCCCTCGGAGCGTTCGTACTGTTCCACCACGGTGTAGTCCTCGTT
GTGGGAGGTGATGTCCAACTTGCGGTCGACGTTGTAGGCGCCGGGCATCTGCACGGGCTTCTTGGCCTTG
TAGGTGGTCTTGAAGTCCGCCAGGTAGCGGCCGCCGTCCTTCAGGCGCAGGGCCATCTTAATGTCGCCCT
TCAGCACGCCGTCCTCGGGGTACAACCGCTCGGTGGACGCTTCCCAGCCCATTGTCTTCTTCTGCATTAC
GGGGCCGTCAGGAGGGAAGTTGGTGCCGCGGAGCTTCACCTTGTAGATCAGGGTGCCGTCCTCCAGGGAG
GTGTCCTGGGTCACGGTCACGGCGCCGCCGTCCTCGAAGTTCATCACGCGCTCCCACTTGAAGCCCTCGG
GGAAGGACTGCTTATAGTAGTCGGGGATGTCGGCGGGGTGCTTGATGAAGGCCCTGGAGCCGTACATGAA
CTGAGGGGACAGGATGTCCCAGGAGAAGGGCAGGGGGCCACCCTTGGTCACCTTCAGCTTGGCGGTCTGG
GTGCCCTCGTAGGGGCGGCCCTCGCCCTCGCCCTCGATCTCGAACTCGTGGCCGTTCATGGAGCCCTCCA
TGTGCACCTTGAACCGCATGAACTCCTTGATCACTGCCTCGCCCTTGCTCACCATGGTGGCGGCGGTGAA
TTCTCCAGGCGATCTGACGGTTCACTAAACGAGCTCTGCTTATATAGGCCTCCCACCGTACACGCCACCT
CGACATACTCGAGTTTACTCCCTATCAGTGATAGAGAACGTATGAAGAGTTTACTCCCTATCAGTGATAG
AGAACGTATGCAGACTTTACTCCCTATCAGTGATAGAGAACGTATAAGGAGTTTACTCCCTATCAGTGAT
AGAGAACGTATGACCAGTTTACTCCCTATCAGTGATAGAGAACGTATCTACAGTTTACTCCCTATCAGTG
ATAGAGAACGTATATCCAGTTTACTCCCTATCAGTGATAGAGAACGTATAAGCTTTAGGCGTGTACGGTG
GGCGCCTATAAAAGCAGAGCTCGTTTAGTGAACCGTCAGATCGCCTGGAGCAATTCCACAACACTTTTGT
CTTATACCAACTTTCCGTACCACTTCCTACCCTCGTAAAGCCGCCACCTTAAGAGTCGTCACCTGCAGTA
CAAGTGAAGCGGCCGGCCGCCAGCACAGTGGTCGATCGACCAATGCCCTGGCTCACAAATACCACTGAGA
TCTTTTTCCCTCTGCCAAAAATTATGGGGACATCATGAAGCCCCTTGAGCATCTGACTTCTGGCTAATAA
AGGAAATTTATTTTCATTGCAATAGTGTGTTGGAATTTTTTGTGTCTCTCACTCGGAAGGACATATGGGA
GGGCAAATCATTTAAAACATCAGAATGAGTATTTGGTTTAGAGTTTGGCAACATATGCCCATATGCTGGC
TGCCATGAACAAAGGTTGGCTATAAAGAGGTCATCAGTATATGAAACAGCCCCCTGCTGTCCATTCCTTA
TTCCATAGAAAAGCCTTGACTTGAGGTTAGATTTTTTTTATATTTTGTTTTGTGTTATTTTTTTCTTTAA
CATCCCTAAAATTTTCCTTACATGTTTTACTAGCCAGATTTTTCCTCCTCTCCTGACTACTCCCAGTCAT
AGCTGTCCCTCTTCTCGGGTAGGGGAGGCGCTTTTCCCAAGGCAGTCTGGAGCATGCGCTTTAGCAGCCC
CGCTGGGCACTTGGCGCTACACAAGTGGCCTCTGGCCTCGCACACATTCCACATCCACCGGTAGGCGCCA
ACCGGCTCCGTTCTTTGGTGGCCCCTTCGCGCCACCTTCTACTCCTCCCCTAGTCAGGAAGTTCCCCCCC
GCCCCGCAGCTCGCGTCGTGCAGGACGTGACAAATGGAAGTAGCACGTCTCACTAGTCTCGTGCAGATGG
ACAGCACCGCTGAGCAATGGAAGCGGGTAGGCCTTTGGGGCAGCGGCCAATAGCAGCTTTGCTCCTTCGC
TTTCTGGGCTCAGAGGCTGGGAAGGGGTGGGTCCGGGGGCGGGCTCAGGGGCGGGCTCAGGGGCGGGGCG
GGCGCCCGAAGGTCCTCCGGAGGCCCGGCATTCTGCACGCTTCAAAAGCGCACGTCTGCCGCGCTGTTCT
CCTCTTCCTCATCTCCGGGCCTTTCGGCCGCCACCATGGTGAGCAAGGGCGAGGAGGATAACATGGCCTC
TCTCCCAGCGACACATGAGTTACACATCTTTGGCTCCATCAACGGTGTGGACTTTGACATGGTGGGTCAG
GGCACCGGCAATCCAAATGATGGTTATGAGGAGTTAAACCTGAAGTCCACCAAGGGTGACCTCCAGTTCT
CCCCCTGGATTCTGGTCCCTCATATCGGGTATGGCTTCCATCAGTACCTGCCCTACCCTGACGGGATGTC
GCCTTTCCAGGCCGCCATGGTAGATGGCTCCGGATACCAAGTCCATCGCACAATGCAGTTTGAAGATGGT
GCCTCCCTTACTGTTAACTACCGCTACACCTACGAGGGAAGCCACATCAAAGGAGAGGCCCAGGTGAAGG
GGACTGGTTTCCCTGCTGACGGTCCTGTGATGACCAACTCGCTGACCGCTGCGGACTGGTGCAGGTCGAA
GAAGACTTACCCCAACGACAAAACCATCATCAGTACCTTTAAGTGGAGTTACACCACTGGAAATGGCAAG
CGCTACCGGAGCACTGCGCGGACCACCTACACCTTTGCCAAGCCAATGGCGGCTAACTATCTGAAGAACC
AGCCGATGTACGTGTTCCGTAAGACGGAGCTCAAGCACTCCAAGACCGAGCTCAACTTCAAGGAGTGGCA
AAAGGCCTTTACCGATGTGATGGGCATGGACGAGCTGTACAAGGGCAGCGGCGCCACCAACTTCAGCCTG
CTGAAGCAGGCCGGCGACGTGGAGGAGAACCCCGGCCCCATGTCTAGACTGGACAAGAGCAAAGTCATAA
ACTCTGCTCTGGAATTACTCAATGGAGTCGGTATCGAAGGCCTGACGACAAGGAAACTCGCTCAAAAGCT
GGGAGTTGAGCAGCCTACCCTGTACTGGCACGTGAAGAACAAGCGGGCCCTGCTCGATGCCCTGCCAATC
GAGATGCTGGACAGGCATCATACCCACTCCTGCCCCCTGGAAGGCGAGTCATGGCAAGACTTTCTGCGGA
ACAACGCCAAGTCATACCGCTGTGCTCTCCTCTCACATCGCGACGGGGCTAAAGTGCATCTCGGCACCCG
CCCAACAGAGAAACAGTACGAAACCCTGGAAAATCAGCTCGCGTTCCTGTGTCAGCAAGGCTTCTCCCTG
GAGAACGCACTGTACGCTCTGTCCGCCGTGGGCCACTTTACACTGGGCTGCGTATTGGAGGAACAGGAGC
ATCAAGTAGCAAAAGAGGAAAGAGAGACACCTACCACCGATTCTATGCCCCCACTTCTGAAACAAGCAAT
TGAGCTGTTCGACCGGCAGGGAGCCGAACCTGCCTTCCTTTTCGGCCTGGAACTAATCATATGTGGCCTG
GAGAAACAGCTAAAGTGCGAAAGCGGCGGGCCGACCGACGCCCTTGACGATTTTGACTTAGACATGCTCC
CAGCCGATGCCCTTGACGACTTTGACCTTGATATGCTGCCTGCTGACGCTCTTGACGATTTTGACCTTGA
CATGCTCCCCGGGTAACGACTGTGCCTTCTAGTTGCCAGCCATCTGTTGTTTGCCCCTCCCCCGTGCCTT
CCTTGACCCTGGAAGGTGCCACTCCCACTGTCCTTTCCTAATAAAATGAGGAAATTGCATCGCATTGTCT
GAGTAGGTGTCATTCTATTCTGGGGGGTGGGGTGGGGCAGGACAGCAAGGGGGAGGATTGGGAAGACAAT
AGCAGGCATGCTGGGGATGCGGTGGGCTCTATGGGGCTGTCTACCACTGTCGCTCCCTCCGTTCCTCCCT
GCCTCCCTGCCTCCCTGCCTCCCTCCTAACGTCCCTTCCGCCCCTCTGATATCTATAACAAGAAAATATA
TATATAATAAGTTATCACGTAAGTAGAACACGAAATAACAATATAATTATCGTATGAGTTAAATCTTAAA
AGTCACGTAAAAGATAATCATGCGTCATTTTGACTCACGCGGTTGTTATAGTTCAAAATCAGTGACACTT
ACCGCATTGACAAGCACGCCTCACGGGAGCTCCAAGCGGCGACTGAGATGTCCTAAATGCACAGCGACGG
ATTCGCGCTATTTAGAAAGAGAGAGCAATATTTCAAGAATGCATGCGTCAATTTTACGCAGACTATCTTT
CTAGGGTTAA
